>Addgene plasmid #114837 | AT2G02780 O11_pECIA14 | addgene full sequence | sequence record 273910 | Addgene NGS Result
GTAAAACGACGGCCAGTGAATTAATTCGTTGCAGGACAGGATGTGGTGCCCGATGTGACTAGCTCTTTGC
TGCAGGCCGTCCTATCCTCTGGTTCCGATAAGAGACCCAGAACTCCGGCCCCCCACCGCCCACCGCCACC
CCCATACATATGTGGTACGCAAGTAAGAGTGCCTGCGCATGCCCCATGTGCCCCACCAAGAGCTTTGCAT
CCCATACAAGTCCCCAAAGTGGAGAACCGAACCAATTCTTCGCGGGCAGAACAAAAGCTTCTGCACACGT
CTCCACTCGAATTTGGAGCCGGCCGGCGTGTGCAAAAGAGGTGAATCGAACGAAAGACCCGTGTGTAAAG
CCGCGTTTCCAAAATGTATAAAACCGAGAGCATCTGGCCAATGTGCATCAGTTGTGGTCAGCAGCAAAAT
CAAGTGAATCATCTCAGTGCAACTAAAGGGGGGATCCGATCTCAATATGAAGTTATGCATATTACTGGCC
GTCGTGGCCTTTGTTGGCCTCTCGCTCGGGTCAAGTGAATCACAAACTCTTCTTGAAATCCAGAAGCAAC
TACAATATCCACAGGTTCTTCAATCATGGACTGATACAACCAACTTCTGTCACATTCGTCCGTCTCCTTC
CTTGAGAATCATCTGCCTCCATGGTCACGTAACAGAGTTAACCGTCACCGGGAACAGAACTAGTAAGCTC
TCTGGAAGTTTTCATAAACTCTTCACTCTTCTTACACAACTATCGAGCTTAAAGACTTTGTCTCTTACTT
CTCTCGGAATTTCTGGTTCTCTTTCTCCTAAGATCATCACTAAGCTATCACCGTCTCTTGAGTCTCTCAA
TCTTAGCTCTAATTTCATCTCTGGGAAGATTCCAGAAGAGATTGTGTCTTTGAAGAATCTGAAAAGCCTT
GTTTTAAGAGACAATATGTTCTGGGGTTTTGTCTCTGATGATCTCAGAGGATTATCAAATCTTCAAGAGC
TGGATTTGGGAGGTAATAAACTCGGTCCTGAAGTTCCTTCACTCCCAAGTAAGCTCACCACTGTTTCATT
GAAGAACAACTCCTTTAGATCCAAGATTCCAGAACAGATCAAGAAGCTGAATAACCTTCAAAGTTTAGAC
CTTTCTTCCAACGAATTCACCGGGTCGATTCCAGAGTTTCTGTTTTCGATTCCTTCTCTTCAAATTCTCA
GTTTGGATCAGAATCTGTTAAGCGGGTCACTTCCAAATTCTTCTTGCACCTCCTCAAAGATTATAACTTT
AGACGTGTCTCACAATCTTTTAACTGGAAAGCTTCCTTCTTGCTACTCTTCAAAGAGTTTCAGTAATCAG
ACAGTGCTTTTCTCATTCAACTGCTTGTCTTTGATTGGCACTCCTAACGCGAAGTATCAGCGTCCGCTTT
CTTTCTGTCAAAACCAAGCAAGCAAGGCAATAGCTGTGGAACCTATCCCCAAGGCTAAAGATAAAGATTC
TCTGGAGGTGCTGTTCCAGGGACCAAGCGGCAATCCCGGCGGCGATCTGGCCCCCCAGATGCTGCGCGAG
CTGCAGGAGACCAATGCCGCCCTGCAGGACGTGCGCGAGCTGCTGCGCCACCGCGTGAAGGAGATCACCT
TCCTGAAGAACACCGTGATGGAGTGCGACGCCTGCGGCATGCAGCCCTCTAGAGGCTCCGGCTCCATCAT
CCCAGTTGAGGAGGAGAACCCGGACTTCTGGAACCGCGAGGCAGCCGAGGCCCTGGGTGCCGCCAAGAAG
CTGCAGCCTGCACAGACAGCCGCCAAGAACCTCATCATCTTCCTGGGCGATGGGATGGGGGTGTCTACGG
TGACAGCTGCCAGGATCCTAAAAGGGCAGAAGAAGGACAAACTGGGGCCTGAGATACCCCTGGCCATGGA
CCGCTTCCCATATGTGGCTCTGTCCAAGACATACAATGTAGACAAACATGTGCCAGACAGTGGAGCCACA
GCCACGGCCTACCTGTGCGGGGTCAAGGGCAACTTCCAGACCATTGGCTTGAGTGCAGCCGCCCGCTTTA
ACCAGTGCAACACGACACGCGGCAACGAGGTCATCTCCGTGATGAATCGGGCCAAGAAAGCAGGGAAGTC
AGTGGGAGTGGTAACCACCACACGAGTGCAGCACGCCTCGCCAGCCGGCACCTACGCCCACACGGTGAAC
CGCAACTGGTACTCGGACGCCGACGTGCCTGCCTCGGCCCGCCAGGAGGGGTGCCAGGACATCGCTACGC
AGCTCATCTCCAACATGGACATTGACGTGATCCTAGGTGGAGGCCGAAAGTACATGTTTCGCATGGGAAC
CCCAGACCCTGAGTACCCAGATGACTACAGCCAAGGTGGGACCAGGCTGGACGGGAAGAATCTGGTGCAG
GAATGGCTGGCGAAGCGCCAGGGTGCCCGGTATGTGTGGAACCGCACTGAGCTCATGCAGGCTTCCCTGG
ACCCGTCTGTGACCCATCTCATGGGTCTCTTTGAGCCTGGAGACATGAAATACGAGATCCACCGAGACTC
CACACTGGACCCCTCCCTGATGGAGATGACAGAGGCTGCCCTGCGCCTGCTGAGCAGGAACCCCCGCGGC
TTCTTCCTCTTCGTGGAGGGTGGTCGCATCGACCATGGTCATCATGAAAGCAGGGCTTACCGGGCACTGA
CTGAGACGATCATGTTCGACGACGCCATTGAGAGGGCGGGCCAGCTCACCAGCGAGGAGGACACGCTGAG
CCTCGTCACTGCCGACCACTCCCACGTCTTCTCCTTCGGAGGCTACCCCCTGCGAGGGAGCTCCATCTTC
GGGCTGGCCCCTGGCAAGGCCCGGGACAGGAAGGCCTACACGGTCCTCCTATACGGAAACGGTCCAGGCT
ATGTGCTCAAGGACGGCGCCCGGCCGGATGTTACCGAGAGCGAGAGCGGGAGCCCCGAGTATCGGCAGCA
GTCAGCAGTGCCCCTGGACGAAGAGACCCACGCAGGCGAGGACGTGGCGGTGTTCGCGCGCGGCCCGCAG
GCGCACCTGGTTCACGGCGTGCAGGAGCAGACCTTCATAGCGCACGTCATGGCCTTCGCCGCCTGCCTGG
AGCCCTACACCGCCTGCGACCTGGCGCCCCCCGCCGGCACCACCGACGCCGCGCACCCGGGTTCTAGAGG
AAGCACCTCCGGCGATAACGATTACAAGGATGATGATGATAAGGCCAGCGGCACCGGTCATCATCACCAT
CACCATTGAGTTTAAACCCGCTGATCAGCCTCGACTGTGCCTTCTAAGGCCTGAGCTCGCTGATCAGCCT
CGATCGAGGATCCAGACATGATAAGATACATTGATGAGTTTGGACAAACCACAACTAGAATGCAGTGAAA
AAAATGCTTTATTTGTGAAATTTGTGATGCTATTGCTTTATTTGTAACCATTATAAGCTGCAATAAACAA
GTTAACAACAACAATTGCATTCATTTTATGTTTCAGGTTCAGGGGGAGGTGTGGGAGGTTTTTTAAAGCA
AGTAAAACCTCTACAAATGTGGTATGGCTGATTATGATCAGTCGACCTGCAGGCATGCAAGCTTGGCGTA
ATCATGGTCATAGCTGTTTCCTGTGTGAAATTGTTATCCGCTCACAATTCCACACAACATACGAGCCGGA
AGCATAAAGTGTAAAGCCTGGGGTGCCTAATGAGTGAGCTAACTCACATTAATTGCGTTGCGCTCACTGC
CCGCTTTCCAGTCGGGAAACCTGTCGTGCCAGCTGCATTAATGAATCGGCCAACGCGCGGGGAGAGGCGG
TTTGCGTATTGGGCGCTCTTCCGCTTCCTCGCTCACTGACTCGCTGCGCTCGGTCGTTCGGCTGCGGCGA
GCGGTATCAGCTCACTCAAAGGCGGTAATACGGTTATCCACAGAATCAGGGGATAACGCAGGAAAGAACA
TGTGAGCAAAAGGCCAGCAAAAGGCCAGGAACCGTAAAAAGGCCGCGTTGCTGGCGTTTTTCCATAGGCT
CCGCCCCCCTGACGAGCATCACAAAAATCGACGCTCAAGTCAGAGGTGGCGAAACCCGACAGGACTATAA
AGATACCAGGCGTTTCCCCCTGGAAGCTCCCTCGTGCGCTCTCCTGTTCCGACCCTGCCGCTTACCGGAT
ACCTGTCCGCCTTTCTCCCTTCGGGAAGCGTGGCGCTTTCTCATAGCTCACGCTGTAGGTATCTCAGTTC
GGTGTAGGTCGTTCGCTCCAAGCTGGGCTGTGTGCACGAACCCCCCGTTCAGCCCGACCGCTGCGCCTTA
TCCGGTAACTATCGTCTTGAGTCCAACCCGGTAAGACACGACTTATCGCCACTGGCAGCAGCCACTGGTA
ACAGGATTAGCAGAGCGAGGTATGTAGGCGGTGCTACAGAGTTCTTGAAGTGGTGGCCTAACTACGGCTA
CACTAGAAGAACAGTATTTGGTATCTGCGCTCTGCTGAAGCCAGTTACCTTCGGAAAAAGAGTTGGTAGC
TCTTGATCCGGCAAACAAACCACCGCTGGTAGCGGTGGTTTTTTTGTTTGCAAGCAGCAGATTACGCGCA
GAAAAAAAGGATCTCAAGAAGATCCTTTGATCTTTTCTACGGGGTCTGACGCTCAGTGGAACGAAAACTC
ACGTTAAGGGATTTTGGTCATGAGATTATCAAAAAGGATCTTCACCTAGATCCTTTTAAATTAAAAATGA
AGTTTTAAATCAATCTAAAGTATATATGAGTAAACTTGGTCTGACAGTTACCAATGCTTAATCAGTGAGG
CACCTATCTCAGCGATCTGTCTATTTCGTTCATCCATAGTTGCCTGACTCCCCGTCGTGTAGATAACTAC
GATACGGGAGGGCTTACCATCTGGCCCCAGTGCTGCAATGATACCGCGAGACCCACGCTCACCGGCTCCA
GATTTATCAGCAATAAACCAGCCAGCCGGAAGGGCCGAGCGCAGAAGTGGTCCTGCAACTTTATCCGCCT
CCATCCAGTCTATTAATTGTTGCCGGGAAGCTAGAGTAAGTAGTTCGCCAGTTAATAGTTTGCGCAACGT
TGTTGCCATTGCTACAGGCATCGTGGTGTCACGCTCGTCGTTTGGTATGGCTTCATTCAGCTCCGGTTCC
CAACGATCAAGGCGAGTTACATGATCCCCCATGTTGTGCAAAAAAGCGGTTAGCTCCTTCGGTCCTCCGA
TCGTTGTCAGAAGTAAGTTGGCCGCAGTGTTATCACTCATGGTTATGGCAGCACTGCATAATTCTCTTAC
TGTCATGCCATCCGTAAGATGCTTTTCTGTGACTGGTGAGTACTCAACCAAGTCATTCTGAGAATAGTGT
ATGCGGCGACCGAGTTGCTCTTGCCCGGCGTCAATACGGGATAATACCGCGCCACATAGCAGAACTTTAA
AAGTGCTCATCATTGGAAAACGTTCTTCGGGGCGAAAACTCTCAAGGATCTTACCGCTGTTGAGATCCAG
TTCGATGTAACCCACTCGTGCACCCAACTGATCTTCAGCATCTTTTACTTTCACCAGCGTTTCTGGGTGA
GCAAAAACAGGAAGGCAAAATGCCGCAAAAAAGGGAATAAGGGCGACACGGAAATGTTGAATACTCATAC
TCTTCCTTTTTCAATATTATTGAAGCATTTATCAGGGTTATTGTCTCATGAGCGGATACATATTTGAATG
TATTTAGAAAAATAAACAAATAGGGGTTCCGCGCACATTTCCCCGAAAAGTGCCACCTGACGTCTAAGAA
ACCATTATTATCATGACATTAACCTATAAAAATAGGCGTATCACGAGGCCCTTTCGTCTCGCGCGTTTCG
GTGATGACGGTGAAAACCTCTGACACATGCAGCTCCCGGAGACGGTCACAGCTTGTCTGTAAGCGGATGC
CGGGAGCAGACAAGCCCGTCAGGGCGCGTCAGCGGGTGTTGGCGGGTGTCGGGGCTGGCTTAACTATGCG
GCATCAGAGCAGATTGTACTGAGAGTGCACCATATGCGGTGTGAAATACCGCACAGATGCGTAAGGAGAA
AATACCGCATCAGGCGCCATTCGCCATTCAGGCTGCGCAACTGTTGGGAAGGGCGATCGGTGCGGGCCTC
TTCGCTATTACGCCAGCTGGCGAAAGGGGGATGTGCTGCAAGGCGATTAAGTTGGGTAACGCCAGGGTTT
TCCCAGTCACGACGTT
Features (pLannotate 1.2.2; 19 found; start..end, strand, type, name):
     23..449     +  promoter       MT promoter: Drosophila metallothionein promoter
    431..1471    +  CDS            Y2278_ARATH (fragment): Experimental evidence at protein level: Swiss-Prot protein existence level 1. From Arabidopsis thaliana (Mouse-ear cress).
    467..520     +  sig_peptide    BiP signal sequence: Drosophila BiP signal sequence
   1508..1687    +  CDS            Comp (fragment): COMP_RAT - Experimental evidence at protein level: Swiss-Prot protein existence level 1. May play a role in the structural integrity of cartilage via its interaction with other extracellular matrix proteins such as the collagens and fibronectin. Can mediate the interaction of chondrocytes with the cartilage extracellular matrix through interaction with cell surface integrin receptors. Could play a role in the pathogenesis of osteoarthritis. Potent suppressor of apoptosis in both primary chondrocytes and transformed cells. Suppresses apoptosis by blocking the activation of caspase-3 and by indu
   1675..3127    +  CDS            SEAP (fragment): secreted alkaline phosphatase from human placenta The natural enzyme has a C-terminal transmembrane sequence that is replaced by a GPI anchor.
   3164..3193    +  CDS            2xFLAG (fragment): two tandem FLAG® epitope tags
   3299..3433    -  polyA_signal   SV40 poly(A) signal: SV40 polyadenylation signal
   3456..3540    -  CDS            large T antigen (fragment): large T antigen from SV40 (simian virus 40)
   3540..3564    +  misc_feature   MCS (fragment): pUC18/19 multiple cloning site
   3601..3617    -  protein_bind   lac operator: The lac repressor binds to the lac operator to inhibit transcription in E. coli. This inhibition can be relieved by adding lactose or isopropyl-β-D-thiogalactopyranoside (IPTG). lac repressor encoded by lacI
   3625..3655    -  promoter       lac promoter: promoter for the E. coli lac operon
   3670..3691    -  protein_bind   CAP binding site: CAP binding activates transcription in the presence of cAMP. E. coli catabolite activator protein
   3704..3796    -  CDS            lacI (fragment): lac repressor; lacI; The lac repressor binds to the lac operator to inhibit transcription in E. coli. This inhibition can be relieved by adding lactose or isopropyl-β-D-thiogalactopyranoside (IPTG).
   3979..4567    -  rep_origin     ori: high-copy-number ColE1/pMB1/pBR322/pUC origin of replication
   4738..5598    -  CDS            AmpR: β-lactamase; bla; confers resistance to ampicillin, carbenicillin, and related antibiotics
   5599..5703    -  promoter       AmpR promoter: bla
   5798..5833    +  CDS            rop (fragment): Rop protein, which maintains plasmids at low copy number; rop
   5935..6034    +  misc_feature   bom (fragment): basis of mobility region from pBR322
   6040..21      -  CDS            lacZα (fragment) (across the origin): LacZα fragment of β-galactosidase; lacZ fragment
