[The description below was written by a language model from this plasmid's Addgene catalogue record and pLannotate feature annotations shown in this document.]
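Description:
AT2G02780 O11_pECIA14 is an insect-cell expression plasmid built on the pECIA14 backbone, designed for secreted production of a plant receptor ectodomain in Drosophila cell culture. It is maintained in E. coli as a high-copy plasmid through a ColE1/pUC-type origin and selected with ampicillin via the β-lactamase gene. The remaining bacterial annotations (lac promoter and operator, and fragments of lacZα, lacI, rop and bom) are remnants of the cloning vector and have no role in the payload. No insect-cell selection marker is annotated in the feature table.

The expression cassette is driven by the Drosophila metallothionein promoter, so transcription is induced by adding copper sulfate. A Drosophila BiP signal sequence directs the product into the secretory pathway. It is followed by the extracellular domain of the Arabidopsis thaliana leucine-rich repeat receptor kinase AT2G02780, inserted by ligation-independent cloning. Fused to the C-terminus are the pentamerising coiled-coil helix of rat COMP, human placental alkaline phosphatase, a FLAG epitope and, according to the depositor, a hexahistidine tag, which the feature table does not annotate separately. An SV40 polyadenylation signal lies downstream of the fusion, although it is annotated on the opposite strand.

This is the "prey" form of the ectodomain and is meant to be paired with the corresponding pECIA2 bait vector. COMP-mediated pentamerisation raises avidity so that weak extracellular interactions can be captured, and the alkaline phosphatase provides an enzymatic readout of binding. The plasmid belongs to a collection used to map the extracellular interaction network among Arabidopsis LRR receptor kinases.
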