Addgene plasmid #114837: AT2G02780 O11_pECIA14
Purpose: Prey vector AT2G02780 O11_pECIA14 should be used with bait vector AT2G02780 O11_pECIA2.
Depositing lab: Youssef Belkhadir. Depositing organization: Gregor Mendel Institute of Molecular Plant Biology. Publication: An extracellular network of Arabidopsis leucine-rich repeat receptor kinases. Smakowska-Luzan E, Mott GA, Parys K, Stegmann M, Howton TC, Layeghifard M, Neuhold J, Lehner A, Kong J, Grunwald K, Weinberger N, Satbhai SB, Mayer D, Busch W, Madalinski M, Stolt-Bergner P, Provart NJ, Mukhtar MS, Zipfel C, Desveaux D, Guttman DS, Belkhadir Y. Nature. 2018 Jan 18;553(7688):342-346. doi: 10.1038/nature25184. Epub 2018 Jan 10. PubMed 29320478.
Backbone
  Vector backbone: pECIA14
  Backbone manufacturer: Chris Garcia (Addgene plasmid # 47051)
  Vector type: Insect Expression
Growth in bacteria
  Bacterial resistance: Ampicillin, 100 μg/mL
  Growth temperature: 37°C
  Growth strain: DH5alpha
  Copy number: High Copy
Gene/Insert
  Gene/Insert name: AT2G02780
  Species: A. thaliana (mustard weed)
  Entrez Gene: AT2G02780 (a.k.a. AT2G02780, T20F6.8, T20F6_8)
  Promoter: Metallothionein (Copper-Inducible)
  Cloning method: Ligation Independent Cloning
Terms and licenses: Academic/Nonprofit Terms; Industry Terms: Not Available to Industry
Depositor comments: Plasmid for secreted expression in Drosophila cell culture by induction via CuSO4. Insert is an extracellular domain of indicated LRR-RK, C-terminally tagged with Pentameric rat COMP helix, Alkaline Phosphatase (human, placental), Flag, and hexahistidine tags. Insert Protein Sequence: SSESQTLLEIQKQLQYPQVLQSWTDTTNFCHIRPSPSLRIICLHGHVTELTVTGNRTSKLSGSFHKLFTLLTQLSSLKTLSLTSLGISGSLSPKIITKLSPSLESLNLSSNFISGKIPEEIVSLKNLKSLVLRDNMFWGFVSDDLRGLSNLQELDLGGNKLGPEVPSLPSKLTTVSLKNNSFRSKIPEQIKKLNNLQSLDLSSNEFTGSIPEFLFSIPSLQILSLDQNLLSGSLPNSSCTSSKIITLDVSHNLLTGKLPSCYSSKSFSNQTVLFSFNCLSLIGTPNAKYQRPLSFCQNQASKAIAVEPIPKAKDKDS
How to cite: AT2G02780 O11_pECIA14 was a gift from Youssef Belkhadir (Addgene plasmid # 114837 ; http://n2t.net/addgene:114837 ; RRID:Addgene_114837)
